>Addgene plasmid #117362 | pmiRGLO-SEMA5B-202 | addgene full sequence | sequence record 231455 | Addgene NGS Result
CGCTTTAGCAGCCCCGCTGGGCACTTGGCGCTACACAAGTGGCCTCTGGCCTCGCACACATTCCACATCC
ACCGGTAGGCGCCAACCGGCTCCGTTCTTTGGTGGCCCCTTCGCGCCACCTTCTACTCCTCCCCTAGTCA
GGAAGTTCCCCCCCGCCCCGCAGCTCGCGTCGTGCAGGACGTGACAAATGGAAGTAGCACGTCTCACTAG
TCTCGTGCAGATGGACAGCACCGCTGAGCAATGGAAGCGGGTAGGCCTTTGGGGCAGCGGCCAATAGCAG
CTTTGCTCCTTCGCTTTCTGGGCTCAGAGGCTGGGAAGGGGTGGGTCCGGGGGCGGGCTCAGGGGCGGGC
TCAGGGGCGGGGCGGGCGCCCGAAGGTCCTCCGGAGGCCCGGCATTCTGCACGCTTCAAAAGCGCACGTC
TGCCGCGCTGTTCTCCTCTTCCTCATCTCCGGGCCTTTCGACCTGCAGCCCAAGCTTGGCAATCCGGTAC
TGTTGGTAAAGCCACCATGGAAGATGCCAAAAACATTAAGAAGGGCCCAGCGCCATTCTACCCACTCGAA
GACGGGACCGCCGGCGAGCAGCTGCACAAAGCCATGAAGCGCTACGCCCTGGTGCCCGGCACCATCGCCT
TTACCGACGCACATATCGAGGTGGACATTACCTACGCCGAGTACTTCGAGATGAGCGTTCGGCTGGCAGA
AGCTATGAAGCGCTATGGGCTGAATACAAACCATCGGATCGTGGTGTGCAGCGAGAATAGCTTGCAGTTC
TTCATGCCCGTGTTGGGTGCCCTGTTCATCGGTGTGGCTGTGGCCCCAGCTAACGACATCTACAACGAGC
GCGAGCTGCTGAACAGCATGGGCATCAGCCAGCCCACCGTCGTATTCGTGAGCAAGAAAGGGCTGCAAAA
GATCCTCAACGTGCAAAAGAAGCTACCGATCATACAAAAGATCATCATCATGGATAGCAAGACCGACTAC
CAGGGCTTCCAAAGCATGTACACCTTCGTGACTTCCCATTTGCCACCCGGCTTCAACGAGTACGACTTCG
TGCCCGAGAGCTTCGACCGGGACAAAACCATCGCCCTGATCATGAACAGTAGTGGCAGTACCGGATTGCC
CAAGGGCGTAGCCCTACCGCACCGCACCGCTTGTGTCCGATTCAGTCATGCCCGCGACCCCATCTTCGGC
AACCAGATCATCCCCGACACCGCTATCCTCAGCGTGGTGCCATTTCACCACGGCTTCGGCATGTTCACCA
CGCTGGGCTACTTGATCTGCGGCTTTCGGGTCGTGCTCATGTACCGCTTCGAGGAGGAGCTATTCTTGCG
CAGCTTGCAAGACTATAAGATTCAATCTGCCCTGCTGGTGCCCACACTATTTAGCTTCTTCGCTAAGAGC
ACTCTCATCGACAAGTACGACCTAAGCAACTTGCACGAGATCGCCAGCGGCGGGGCGCCGCTCAGCAAGG
AGGTAGGTGAGGCCGTGGCCAAACGCTTCCACCTACCAGGCATCCGCCAGGGCTACGGCCTGACAGAAAC
AACCAGCGCCATTCTGATCACCCCCGAAGGGGACGACAAGCCTGGCGCAGTAGGCAAGGTGGTGCCCTTC
TTCGAGGCTAAGGTGGTGGACTTGGACACCGGTAAGACACTGGGTGTGAACCAGCGCGGCGAGCTGTGCG
TCCGTGGCCCCATGATCATGAGCGGCTACGTTAACAACCCCGAGGCTACAAACGCTCTCATCGACAAGGA
CGGCTGGCTGCACAGCGGCGACATCGCCTACTGGGACGAGGACGAGCACTTCTTCATCGTGGACCGGCTG
AAGAGCCTGATCAAATACAAGGGCTACCAGGTAGCCCCAGCCGAACTGGAGAGCATCCTGCTGCAACACC
CCAACATCTTCGACGCCGGGGTCGCCGGCCTGCCCGACGACGATGCCGGCGAGCTGCCCGCCGCAGTCGT
CGTGCTGGAACACGGTAAAACCATGACCGAGAAGGAGATCGTGGACTATGTGGCCAGCCAGGTTACAACC
GCCAAGAAGCTGCGCGGTGGTGTTGTGTTCGTGGACGAGGTGCCTAAAGGACTGACCGGCAAGTTGGACG
CCCGCAAGATCCGCGAGATTCTCATTAAGGCCAAGAAGGGCGGCAAGATCGCCGTGTAATTCTAGTTGTT
TAAACGAGCTCGTACCGCCGTCCTGGGGACTTGGGCTTCTTGCCTTCATAAGGCACAGAGCAGATGGAGA
TGGGACAGTGGAGCCAGTTTGGTTTTCTCCCTCTGCACTAGGCCAAGAACTTGCTGCCTTGCCTGTGGGG
GGTCCCATCCGGCTTCAGAGAGCTCTGGCTGGCATTGACCATGGGGGAAAGGGCTGGTTTCAGGCTGACA
TATGGCCGCAGGTCCAGTTCAGCCCAGGTCTCTCATGGTTATCTTCCAACCCACTGTCACGCTGACACTA
TGCTGCCATGCCTGGGCTGTGGACCTACTGGGCATTTGAGGAATTGGAGAATGGAGATGGCAAGAGGGCA
GGCTTTTAAGTTTGGGTTGGAGACAACTTCCTGTGGCCCCCACAAGCTGAGTCTGGCCTTCTCCAGCTGG
CCCCAAAAAAGGCCTTTGCTACATCCTGATTATCTCTGAAAGTAATCAATCAAGTGGCTCCAGTAGCTCT
GGATTTTCTGCCAGGGCTGGGCCATTGTGGTGCTGCCCCAGTATGACATGGGACCAAGGCCAGCGCAGGT
TATCCACCTCTGCCTGGAAGTCTATACTCTACCCAGGGCATCCCTCTGGTCAGAGGCAGTGAGTACTGGG
AACTGGAGGCTGACCTGTGCTTAGAAGTCCTTTAATCTGGGCTGGTACAGGCCTCAGCCTTGCCCTCAAT
GCACGAAAGGTGGCCCAGGAGAGAGGATCAATGCCATAGGAGGCAGAAGTCTGGCCTCTGTGCCTCTATG
GAGACTATCTTCCAGTTGCTGCTCAACAGAGTTGTTGGCTGAGACCTGCTTGGGAGTCTCTGCTGGCCCT
TCATCTGTTCAGGAACACACACACACACACACTCACACACGCACACACAATCACAATTTGCTACAGCAAC
AAAAAAGACATTGGGCTGTGGCATTATTAATTAAAGATGATATCCAGTCTCAGTCGACCTGCAGGCATGC
AAGCTGATCCGGCTGCTAACAAAGCCCGAAAGGAAGCTGAGTTGGCTGCTGCCACCGCTGAGCAATAACT
AGCATAACCCCTTGGGGCGGCCGCTTCGAGCAGACATGATAAGATACATTGATGAGTTTGGACAAACCAC
AACTAGAATGCAGTGAAAAAAATGCTTTATTTGTGAAATTTGTGATGCTATTGCTTTATTTGTAACCATT
ATAAGCTGCAATAAACAAGTTAACAACAACAATTGCATTCATTTTATGTTTCAGGTTCAGGGGGAGATGT
GGGAGGTTTTTTTAAGCAAGTAAAACCTCTACAAATGTGGTAAAATCGAATTTTAACAAAATATTAACGC
TTACAATTTCCTGATGCGGTATTTTCTCCTTACGCATCTGTGCGGTATTTCACACCGCATACGCGGATCT
GCGCAGCACCATGGCCTGAAATAACCTCTGAAAGAGGAACTTGGTTAGGTACCTTCTGAGGCGGAAAGAA
CCAGCTGTGGAATGTGTGTCAGTTAGGGTGTGGAAAGTCCCCAGGCTCCCCAGCAGGCAGAAGTATGCAA
AGCATGCATCTCAATTAGTCAGCAACCAGGTGTGGAAAGTCCCCAGGCTCCCCAGCAGGCAGAAGTATGC
AAAGCATGCATCTCAATTAGTCAGCAACCATAGTCCCGCCCCTAACTCCGCCCATCCCGCCCCTAACTCC
GCCCAGTTCCGCCCATTCTCCGCCCCATGGCTGACTAATTTTTTTTATTTATGCAGAGGCCGAGGCCGCC
TCGGCCTCTGAGCTATTCCAGAAGTAGTGAGGAGGCTTTTTTGGAGGCCTAGGCTTTTGCAAAAAGCTTG
ATTCTTCTGACACAACAGTCTCGAACCAAAGGCTGGAGCCACCATGGCTTCCAAGGTGTACGACCCCGAG
CAACGCAAACGCATGATCACTGGGCCTCAGTGGTGGGCTCGCTGCAAGCAAATGAACGTGCTGGACTCCT
TCATCAACTACTATGATTCCGAGAAGCACGCCGAGAACGCCGTGATTTTTCTGCATGGTAACGCTGCCTC
CAGCTACCTGTGGAGGCACGTCGTGCCTCACATCGAGCCCGTGGCTAGATGCATCATCCCTGATCTGATC
GGAATGGGTAAGTCCGGCAAGAGCGGGAATGGCTCATATCGCCTCCTGGATCACTACAAGTACCTCACCG
CTTGGTTCGAGCTGCTGAACCTTCCAAAGAAAATCATCTTTGTGGGCCACGACTGGGGGGCTTGTCTGGC
CTTTCACTACTCCTACGAGCACCAAGACAAGATCAAGGCCATCGTCCATGCTGAGAGTGTCGTGGACGTG
ATCGAGTCCTGGGACGAGTGGCCTGACATCGAGGAGGATATCGCCCTGATCAAGAGCGAAGAGGGCGAGA
AAATGGTGCTTGAGAATAACTTCTTCGTCGAGACCATGCTCCCAAGCAAGATCATGCGGAAACTGGAGCC
TGAGGAGTTCGCTGCCTACCTGGAGCCATTCAAGGAGAAGGGCGAGGTTAGACGGCCTACCCTCTCCTGG
CCTCGCGAGATCCCTCTCGTTAAGGGAGGCAAGCCCGACGTCGTCCAGATTGTCCGCAACTACAACGCCT
ACCTTCGGGCCAGCGACGATCTGCCTAAGATGTTCATCGAGTCCGACCCTGGGTTCTTTTCCAACGCTAT
TGTCGAGGGAGCTAAGAAGTTCCCTAACACCGAGTTCGTGAAGGTGAAGGGCCTCCACTTCAGCCAGGAG
GACGCTCCAGATGAAATGGGTAAGTACATCAAGAGCTTCGTGGAGCGCGTGCTGAAGAACGAGCAGACCG
GTGGTGGGAGCGGAGGTGGCGGATCAGGTGGCGGAGGCTCCGGAGGGATTGAACAAGATGGATTGCACGC
AGGTTCTCCGGCCGCTTGGGTGGAGAGGCTATTCGGCTATGACTGGGCACAACAGACAATCGGCTGCTCT
GATGCCGCCGTGTTCCGGCTGTCAGCGCAGGGGCGCCCGGTTCTTTTTGTCAAGACCGACCTGTCCGGTG
CCCTGAATGAACTGCAGGACGAGGCAGCGCGGCTATCGTGGCTGGCCACGACGGGCGTTCCTTGCGCAGC
TGTGCTCGACGTTGTCACTGAAGCGGGAAGGGACTGGCTGCTATTGGGCGAAGTGCCGGGGCAGGATCTC
CTGTCATCTCACCTTGCTCCTGCCGAGAAAGTATCCATCATGGCTGATGCAATGCGGCGGCTGCATACGC
TTGATCCGGCTACCTGCCCATTCGACCACCAAGCGAAACATCGCATCGAGCGAGCACGTACTCGGATGGA
AGCCGGTCTTGTCGATCAGGATGATCTGGACGAAGAGCATCAGGGGCTCGCGCCAGCCGAACTGTTCGCC
AGGCTCAAGGCGCGCATGCCCGACGGCGAGGATCTCGTCGTGACCCATGGCGATGCCTGCTTGCCGAATA
TCATGGTGGAAAATGGCCGCTTTTCTGGATTCATCGACTGTGGCCGGCTGGGTGTGGCGGACCGCTATCA
GGACATAGCGTTGGCTACCCGTGATATTGCTGAAGAGCTTGGCGGCGAATGGGCTGACCGCTTCCTCGTG
CTTTACGGTATCGCCGCTCCCGATTCGCAGCGCATCGCCTTCTATCGCCTTCTTGACGAGTTCTTCTGAG
CGGGACTCTGGGGTTCGAAATGACCGACCAAGCGACGCCCAACCTGCCATCACGATGGCCGCAATAAAAT
ATCTTTATTTTCATTACATCTGTGTGTTGGTTTTTTGTGTGAATCGATAGCGATAAGGATCCTCTTTGCG
CTTGCGTTTTCCCTTGTCCAGATAGCCCAGTAGCTGACATTCATCCGGGGTCAGCACCGTTTCTGCGGAC
TGGCTTTCTACGTAATGGTTTCTTAGACGTCAGGTGGCACTTTTCGGGGAAATGTGCGCGGAACCCCTAT
TTGTTTATTTTTCTAAATACATTCAAATATGTATCCGCTCATGAGACAATAACCCTGATAAATGCTTCAA
TAATATTGAAAAAGGAAGAGTATGAGTATTCAACATTTCCGTGTCGCCCTTATTCCCTTTTTTGCGGCAT
TTTGCCTTCCTGTTTTTGCTCACCCAGAAACGCTGGTGAAAGTAAAAGATGCTGAAGATCAGTTGGGTGC
ACGAGTGGGTTACATCGAACTGGATCTCAACAGCGGTAAGATCCTTGAGAGTTTTCGCCCCGAAGAACGT
TTTCCAATGATGAGCACTTTCAAAGTTCTGCTATGTGGCGCGGTATTATCCCGTATTGACGCCGGGCAAG
AGCAACTCGGTCGCCGCATACACTATTCTCAGAATGACTTGGTTGAGTACTCACCAGTCACAGAAAAGCA
TCTTACGGATGGCATGACAGTAAGAGAATTATGCAGTGCTGCCATAACCATGAGTGATAACACTGCGGCC
AACTTACTTCTGACAACTATCGGAGGACCGAAGGAGCTAACCGCTTTTTTGCACAACATGGGGGATCATG
TAACTCGCCTTGATCGTTGGGAACCGGAGCTGAATGAAGCCATACCAAACGACGAGCGTGACACCACGAT
GCCTGTAGCAATGGCAACAACGTTGCGCAAACTATTAACTGGCGAACTACTTACTCTAGCTTCCCGGCAA
CAATTAATAGACTGGATGGAGGCGGATAAAGTTGCAGGACCACTTCTGCGCTCGGCCCTTCCGGCTGGCT
GGTTTATTGCTGATAAATCTGGAGCCGGTGAGCGTGGGTCTCGCGGTATCATTGCAGCACTGGGGCCAGA
TGGTAAGCCCTCCCGTATCGTAGTTATCTACACGACGGGGAGTCAGGCAACTATGGATGAACGAAATAGA
CAGATCGCTGAGATAGGTGCCTCACTGATTAAGCATTGGTAATTCGAAATGACCGACCAAGCGACGCCCA
ACCGGTATCAGCTCACTCAAAGGCGGTAATACGGTTATCCACAGAATCAGGGGATAACGCAGGAAAGAAC
ATGTGAGCAAAAGGCCAGCAAAAGGCCAGGAACCGTAAAAAGGCCGCGTTGCTGGCGTTTTTCCATAGGC
TCCGCCCCCCTGACGAGCATCACAAAAATCGACGCTCAAGTCAGAGGTGGCGAAACCCGACAGGACTATA
AAGATACCAGGCGTTTCCCCCTGGAAGCTCCCTCGTGCGCTCTCCTGTTCCGACCCTGCCGCTTACCGGA
TACCTGTCCGCCTTTCTCCCTTCGGGAAGCGTGGCGCTTTCTCATAGCTCACGCTGTAGGTATCTCAGTT
CGGTGTAGGTCGTTCGCTCCAAGCTGGGCTGTGTGCACGAACCCCCCGTTCAGCCCGACCGCTGCGCCTT
ATCCGGTAACTATCGTCTTGAGTCCAACCCGGTAAGACACGACTTATCGCCACTGGCAGCAGCCACTGGT
AACAGGATTAGCAGAGCGAGGTATGTAGGCGGTGCTACAGAGTTCTTGAAGTGGTGGCCTAACTACGGCT
ACACTAGAAGGACAGTATTTGGTATCTGCGCTCTGCTGAAGCCAGTTACCTTCGGAAAAAGAGTTGGTAG
CTCTTGATCCGGCAAACAAACCACCGCTGGTAGCGGTGGTTTTTTTGTTTGCAAGCAGCAGATTACGCGC
AGAAAAAAAGGATTTCAAGAAGATCCTTTGATCTTTTCTACGGGGTCTGACGCTCAGTGGAACGAAAACT
CACGTTAAGGGATTTTGGTCATGAGATTATCAAAAAGGATCTTCACCTAGATCCTTTTATAGTCCGGAAA
TACAGGAACGCACGCTGGATGGCCCTTCGCTGGGATGGTGAAACCATGAAAAATGGCAGCTTCAGTGGAT
TAAGTGGGGGTAATGTGGCCTGTACCCTCTGGTTGCATAGGTATTCATACGGTTAAAATTTATCAGGCGC
GATTGCGGCAGTTTTTCGGGTGGTTTGTTGCCATTTTTACCTGTCTGCTGCCGTGATCGCGCTGAACGCG
TTTTAGCGGTGCGTACAATTAAGGGATTATGGTAAATCCACTTACTGTCTGCCCTCGTAGCCATCGAGAT
AAACCGCAGTACTCCGGCCACGATGCGTCCGGCGTAGAGGATCGAGATCTACCGGGTAGGGGAGGCGCTT
TTCCCAAGGCAGTCTGGAGCATG
Features (pLannotate 1.2.2; 18 found; start..end, strand, type, name):
    507..2159    +  CDS            luciferase: firefly luciferase synthetic luc2 version of the luciferase gene
   3132..3155    +  misc_feature   MCS (fragment): pUC18/19 multiple cloning site
   3162..3211    +  CDS            SET1 (fragment): solubility-enhancement tag derived from T7 phage gene 10B
   3219..3238    +  terminator     T7 terminator (fragment): transcription terminator for bacteriophage T7 RNA polymerase
   3260..3381    -  polyA_signal   SV40 poly(A) signal: SV40 polyadenylation signal
   3404..3472    -  CDS            large T antigen (fragment): large T antigen from SV40 (simian virus 40)
   3477..3509    +  rep_origin     M13 ori (fragment): M13 bacteriophage origin of replication; arrow indicates direction of (+) strand synthesis
   3510..3561    -  misc_feature   bom (fragment): basis of mobility region from pBR322
   3626..3983    +  promoter       SV40 promoter: SV40 enhancer and early promoter
   4034..4966    +  CDS            hRluc: Renilla luciferase human codon-optimized
   5017..5809    +  CDS            NeoR/KanR (fragment): aminoglycoside phosphotransferase from Tn5; aph(3')-II (or nptII); confers resistance to neomycin, kanamycin, and G418 (Geneticin®)
   5873..5921    +  polyA_signal   poly(A) signal: synthetic polyadenylation signal
   5942..6034    -  CDS            tnpA (fragment): TN5P_ECOLX - Also known as tnp. Experimental evidence at protein level: Swiss-Prot protein existence level 1. Mediates transposition of transposon Tn5 by a 'cut and paste' mechanism. First, the monomeric transposase binds the 19 bp inverted DNA repeats flanking the transposon. Then, dimerization of the DNA- bound transposase creates a synaptic DNA complex. After nicking of the first DNA strand, excision of the transposon proceeds through a series of intermediates. The transposase then mediates the insertion of the transposon at a new site by strand transfer. The activity of the wild- type tran
   6077..6181    +  promoter       AmpR promoter: bla
   6182..7042    +  CDS            AmpR: β-lactamase; bla; confers resistance to ampicillin, carbenicillin, and related antibiotics
   7200..7788    -  rep_origin     ori: high-copy-number ColE1/pMB1/pBR322/pUC origin of replication
   7904..8187    +  misc_feature   cer region: ColE1-derived recombination site that helps to maintain plasmids as monomers
   8244..460     +  promoter       PGK promoter (across the origin): mouse phosphoglycerate kinase 1 promoter
