[The description below was written by a language model from this plasmid's Addgene catalogue record and pLannotate feature annotations shown in this document.]
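Description:
pmiRGLO-SEMA5B-202 is a mammalian dual-luciferase reporter plasmid built on Promega's pmiRGLO backbone and designed to test whether a 3' untranslated region is targeted by a microRNA. The insert is a 949 bp human 3' UTR corresponding to the SEMA5B-202 transcript. It was placed by Gibson assembly directly downstream of the firefly luciferase (luc2) coding sequence, and both the 5' NheI and 3' XbaI cloning sites were destroyed in the process. The feature table does not annotate the UTR itself, but it fits the unannotated gap between the end of luc2 and the remnant of the multiple cloning site. The mouse PGK-1 promoter, which spans the numbering origin of the sequence, drives luc2, and the transcript ends at an SV40 polyadenylation signal. Any miRNA binding within the SEMA5B UTR should therefore lower firefly luciferase output.

A second, independent cassette provides the internal control. The SV40 enhancer/early promoter drives human codon-optimised Renilla luciferase followed by a neomycin phosphotransferase sequence and a synthetic poly(A) signal. This gives a normalisation signal from the same plasmid and allows G418 selection in mammalian cells. In bacteria the plasmid is maintained through a high-copy ColE1/pUC-type origin and ampicillin resistance (bla with its own promoter), and a ColE1 cer site helps keep the plasmid monomeric. Several short fragment hits in the annotation (SET1, large T antigen, M13 ori, bom, tnpA) are most likely residual backbone sequence or incidental matches rather than functional elements. The associated publication concerns the miR-124 regulatory network in human neurogenesis, which suggests the construct was used to test SEMA5B as a candidate miR-124 target, although the record does not name the specific miRNA.
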