Addgene plasmid #117362: pmiRGLO-SEMA5B-202
Purpose: Dual luciferase assay for miRNA-targeted UTR
Depositing lab: Volker Busskamp. Depositing organization: Technische Universitaet Dresden. Publication: Combined Experimental and System-Level Analyses Reveal the Complex Regulatory Network of miR-124 during Human Neurogenesis. Kutsche LK, Gysi DM, Fallmann J, Lenk K, Petri R, Swiersy A, Klapper SD, Pircs K, Khattak S, Stadler PF, Jakobsson J, Nowick K, Busskamp V. Cell Syst. 2018 Sep 28. pii: S2405-4712(18)30358-2. doi: 10.1016/j.cels.2018.08.011. PubMed 30292704.
Backbone
  Vector backbone: pmiRGLO
  Backbone manufacturer: Promega
  Backbone size w/o insert (bp): 7334
  Vector type: Mammalian Expression, Luciferase
  Selectable markers: Neomycin (select with G418)
Growth in bacteria
  Bacterial resistance: Ampicillin, 100 μg/mL
  Growth temperature: 37°C
  Growth strain: DH5alpha
  Copy number: High Copy
Gene/Insert
  Gene/Insert name: 3' UTR SEMA5B-202
  Species: H. sapiens (human)
  Insert size (bp): 949
  Promoter: Murine PGK-1
  Tag / fusion protein: luciferase (N terminal on backbone)
  Cloning method: Gibson Cloning
  Sequencing primers: 5′ Fluc-F1 (AGAAGCTGCGCGGTGGTGTTGTG); 3′ T7terminal
Terms and licenses: Academic/Nonprofit Terms; Industry Terms: Not Available to Industry
Depositor comments: 5' NheI cloning site destroyed, 3' XbaI cloning site destroyed
How to cite: pmiRGLO-SEMA5B-202 was a gift from Volker Busskamp (Addgene plasmid # 117362 ; http://n2t.net/addgene:117362 ; RRID:Addgene_117362)
